Addgene plasmid #17730: pcDNA3 S6K2 KR
Depositing lab: John Blenis. Publication: Characterization of S6K2, a novel kinase homologous to S6K1. Lee-Fruman KK, Kuo CJ, Lippincott J, Terada N, Blenis J. Oncogene. 1999 Sep 9. 18(36):5108-14. 10.1038/sj.onc.1202894 PubMed 10490847.
Backbone
  Vector backbone: pcDNA3-HA
  Backbone size w/o insert (bp): 5400
  Vector type: Mammalian Expression
  Selectable markers: Neomycin (select with G418)
Growth in bacteria
  Bacterial resistance: Ampicillin, 100 μg/mL
  Growth temperature: 37°C
  Growth strain: DH5alpha
  Copy number: High Copy
Gene/Insert
  Gene/Insert name: S6K2 (alt names: S6K2 beta-2; p54)
  Species: H. sapiens (human)
  Mutation: K99R: kinase dead mutant
  Entrez Gene: RPS6KB2 (a.k.a. KLS, P70-beta, P70-beta-1, P70-beta-2, S6K-beta2, S6K2, S6KB, S6KI(2), S6Kbeta, SRK, STK14B, p70(S6K)-beta, p70S6Kb)
  Tag / fusion protein: HA (N terminal on backbone)
  Cloning method: Restriction Enzyme; 5′ cloning site BamHI (not destroyed); 3′ cloning site EcoRI (not destroyed)
  Sequencing primers: 5′ CMV-F
Terms and licenses: Academic/Nonprofit Terms; Industry Terms: Not Available to Industry
Depositor comments: V390M is present, but should not affect protein function
How to cite: pcDNA3 S6K2 KR was a gift from John Blenis (Addgene plasmid # 17730 ; http://n2t.net/addgene:17730 ; RRID:Addgene_17730)
