[The description below was written by a language model from this plasmid's Addgene catalogue record.]
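Description:
pcDNA3 S6K2 KR is a mammalian expression plasmid built on a pcDNA3-HA backbone (about 5.4 kb without the insert). It carries human S6K2, the product of the RPS6KB2 gene, also known as S6K2 beta-2 or p54. It is maintained as a high-copy plasmid in E. coli under ampicillin selection. A neomycin resistance marker allows G418 selection of transfected mammalian cells, so stable lines can be made as well as transient transfections. The record does not name the promoter. However, pcDNA3 vectors normally drive the insert from the CMV immediate-early promoter, and the listed CMV forward sequencing primer is consistent with this.

The S6K2 coding sequence sits between BamHI and EcoRI sites, both of which remain intact. It is fused in frame to an N-terminal HA epitope tag supplied by the backbone, so the protein can be detected or immunoprecipitated with anti-HA antibodies. The insert carries a K99R substitution, which the record describes as a kinase-dead mutation. The depositor also notes an additional V390M change that is not expected to affect protein function.

S6K2 is a ribosomal protein S6 kinase homologous to S6K1. This catalytically inactive version typically serves as a negative control alongside wild-type S6K2 in kinase assays and signalling studies. It helps separate effects that need S6K2 catalytic activity from those caused simply by expressing the protein. No feature table was provided, so element positions and the total plasmid size cannot be confirmed from the record.
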