>Addgene plasmid #17730 | pcDNA3 S6K2 KR | addgene partial sequence | sequence record 23667 | 17730 with CMV-F
GGGCNTTAGCGAGCTCTCTGGCTACTAGAGAACCCACTGCTTACTGGCTTATCGAAATTAATACGACTCA
CTATAGGGAGACCCAAGCTTCGATCGTCGACATGTACCCATACGATGTTCCAGATTACGCTTCTAGAGGA
TCCGCGGCCGTGTTTGATTTGGATTTGGAGACGGAGGAAGGCAGCGAGGGCGAGGGCGAGCCAGAGCTCA
GCCCCGCGGACGCATGTCCCCTTGCCGAGTTGAGGGCAGCTGGCCTAGAGCCTGTGGGACACTATGAAGA
GGTGGAGCTGACTGAGACCAGCGTGAACGTTGGCCCAGAGCGCATCGGGCCCCACTGCTTTGAGCTGCTG
CGTGTGCTGGGCAAGGGGGGCTATGGCAAGGTGTTCCAGGTGCGAAAGGTGCAAGGCACCAACTTGGGCA
AAATATATGCCATGAGAGTCCTAAGGAAGGCCAAAATTGTGCGCAATGCCAAGGACACAGCACACACACG
GGCTGAGCGGAACATTCTAGAGTCAGTGAAGCACCCCTTTATTGTGGAACTGGCCTATGCCTTCCAGACT
GGTGGCAAACTCTACCTCATCCTTGAGTGCCTCAGTGGTGGCGAGCTCTTCACGCATCTGGAGCGAGAGG
GCATCTTCCTGGAAGATACGGCCTGCTTCTACCTGGCTGAGATCACGCTGGCCCTGGGCCATCTCCACTC
CCAGGGCATCATCTACCGGGACCTCAAGCCCGAGAACATCATGCTCAGCAGCCAGGGCCACATCAAACTG
ACCGACTTTGGACTCTGCAAGGAGTCTATCCATGAGGGCGCCGTCACTCACACCTTCTGCGGCACCATTG
AGTACATGGCCCCTGAGATTCTGGTGCGCAGTGGCCACAACCGGGCTGTGGNACTGGTGGAGCCTGGGGC
CTGATTACACTGTCCTGA
